Addgene plasmid #201738: pmEGFP-tHe-Tub5
Purpose: mEGFP-tagged tardigrade (Hypsibius exemplaris) epsilon-tubulin Tub5 for expression in mammalian cells
Depositing lab: Stanislav Vinopal. Depositing organization: Jan Evangelista Purkyne University in Usti nad Labem. Publication: Phylogenetic and functional characterization of water bears (Tardigrada) tubulins. Novotna Floriancicova K, Baltzis A, Smejkal J, Czernekova M, Kaczmarek L, Maly J, Notredame C, Vinopal S. Sci Rep. 2023 Mar 30;13(1):5194. doi: 10.1038/s41598-023-31992-z. PubMed 36997657.
Backbone
  Vector backbone: pEGFP-C1
  Backbone manufacturer: Clontech
  Backbone size w/o insert (bp): 3973
  Total vector size (bp): 6102
  Vector type: Mammalian Expression
  Selectable markers: Neomycin (select with G418)
Growth in bacteria
  Bacterial resistance: Kanamycin, 50 μg/mL
  Growth temperature: 37°C
  Growth strain: DH5alpha
  Copy number: High Copy
Gene/Insert
  Gene/Insert name: tHe-Tub5
  Species: Hypsibius exemplaris
  Insert size (bp): 1389
  GenBank ID: OQ282848
  Promoter: CMV
  Tag / fusion protein: mEGFP (N terminal on backbone)
  Cloning method: Ligation Independent Cloning
  Sequencing primers: 5′ CMV Forward (CGCAAATGGGCGGTAGGCGTG); 3′ SV-40 pA Reverse (GAAATTTGTGATGCTATTGC)
Terms and licenses: Academic/Nonprofit Terms; Industry Terms: Not Available to Industry
How to cite: pmEGFP-tHe-Tub5 was a gift from Stanislav Vinopal (Addgene plasmid # 201738 ; http://n2t.net/addgene:201738 ; RRID:Addgene_201738)
