[The description below was written by a language model from this plasmid's Addgene catalogue record and pLannotate feature annotations shown in this document.]
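Description:
pmEGFP-tHe-Tub5 is a mammalian expression plasmid built on the Clontech pEGFP-C1 backbone, with a total size of 6,102 bp. It carries the 1,389 bp coding sequence for Tub5, an epsilon-tubulin from the tardigrade Hypsibius exemplaris. The insert was introduced by ligation-independent cloning downstream of the fluorescent protein, so that the tubulin is produced with an N-terminal mEGFP tag. The automated annotation labels the fluorescent protein simply as EGFP, whereas the catalogue entry specifies the monomeric mEGFP variant. The tubulin insert itself is not annotated, but it corresponds to the unlabelled interval between the two multiple cloning site fragments that follow the EGFP coding sequence. Transcription of the fusion is driven by the human cytomegalovirus immediate early enhancer and promoter and is terminated by the SV40 polyadenylation signal.

The plasmid is propagated in E. coli through a high-copy ColE1/pUC-type origin and also contains an f1 phage origin. A single NeoR/KanR (Tn5 aminoglycoside phosphotransferase) gene serves both hosts. A bacterial bla-type promoter drives it for kanamycin selection in bacteria, and the adjacent SV40 enhancer/early promoter with the HSV TK polyadenylation signal drives it in mammalian cells, allowing G418 selection. The short large T antigen, ble and bGH poly(A) fragments in the feature table are most likely partial matches to backbone sequence rather than functional elements.

The construct is intended for expressing fluorescently tagged tardigrade epsilon-tubulin in mammalian cells. It was deposited in connection with a study on the phylogenetic and functional characterization of tardigrade tubulins.
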