Features (pLannotate 1.2.2; 15 found; start..end, strand, type, name):
     61..364     +  enhancer       CMV enhancer: human cytomegalovirus immediate early enhancer
    365..568     +  promoter       CMV promoter: human cytomegalovirus (CMV) immediate early promoter
    601..1317    +  CDS            EGFP: EGFP is a basic (constitutively fluorescent) green fluorescent protein published in 1996, derived from Aequorea victoria. It is reported to be a rapidly-maturing weak dimer with moderate acid sensitivity.
   1318..1336    +  misc_feature   MCS (fragment): multiple cloning site
   2728..2766    +  misc_feature   MCS (fragment): multiple cloning site
   2783..2867    +  CDS            large T antigen (fragment): large T antigen from SV40 (simian virus 40)
   2890..3011    +  polyA_signal   SV40 poly(A) signal: SV40 polyadenylation signal
   3045..3473    -  rep_origin     f1 ori (sequence partly withheld): f1 bacteriophage origin of replication; arrow indicates direction of (+) strand synthesis
   3500..3604    +  promoter       AmpR promoter: bla
   3606..3963    +  promoter       SV40 promoter: SV40 enhancer and early promoter
   3998..4792    +  CDS            NeoR/KanR: aminoglycoside phosphotransferase from Tn5; aph(3')-II (or nptII); confers resistance to neomycin, kanamycin, and G418 (Geneticin®)
   4813..4965    +  CDS            ble (fragment): BLE_KLEPN - Experimental evidence at protein level: Swiss-Prot protein existence level 1. Binding protein with a strong affinity to the bleomycin family of antibiotics. Binds to CL990; an antimitotic-antibiotic compound. From Klebsiella pneumoniae.
   5024..5071    +  polyA_signal   HSV TK poly(A) signal: herpes simplex virus thymidine kinase polyadenylation signal (Cole and Stacy, 1985)
   5162..5178    -  polyA_signal   bGH poly(A) signal (fragment): bovine growth hormone polyadenylation signal
   5400..5988    +  rep_origin     ori: high-copy-number ColE1/pMB1/pBR322/pUC origin of replication
>Addgene plasmid #201738 | pmEGFP-tHe-Tub5 | addgene full sequence | sequence record 401323 | Addgene NGS Result
TAGTTATTAATAGTAATCAATTACGGGGTCATTAGTTCATAGCCCATATATGGAGTTCCGCGTTACATAA
CTTACGGTAAATGGCCCGCCTGGCTGACCGCCCAACGACCCCCGCCCATTGACGTCAATAATGACGTATG
TTCCCATAGTAACGCCAATAGGGACTTTCCATTGACGTCAATGGGTGGAGTATTTACGGTAAACTGCCCA
CTTGGCAGTACATCAAGTGTATCATATGCCAAGTACGCCCCCTATTGACGTCAATGACGGTAAATGGCCC
GCCTGGCATTATGCCCAGTACATGACCTTATGGGACTTTCCTACTTGGCAGTACATCTACGTATTAGTCA
TCGCTATTACCATGGTGATGCGGTTTTGGCAGTACATCAATGGGCGTGGATAGCGGTTTGACTCACGGGG
ATTTCCAAGTCTCCACCCCATTGACGTCAATGGGAGTTTGTTTTGGCACCAAAATCAACGGGACTTTCCA
AAATGTCGTAACAACTCCGCCCCATTGACGCAAATGGGCGGTAGGCGTGTACGGTGGGAGGTCTATATAA
GCAGAGCTGGTTTAGTGAACCGTCAGATCCGCTAGCCACCATGGTGAGCAAGGGCGAGGAGCTGTTCACC
GGGGTGGTGCCCATCCTGGTCGAGCTGGACGGCGACGTAAACGGCCACAAGTTCAGCGTGTCCGGCGAGG
GCGAGGGCGATGCCACCTACGGCAAGCTGACCCTGAAGTTCATCTGCACCACCGGCAAGCTGCCCGTGCC
CTGGCCCACCCTCGTGACCACCCTGACCTACGGCGTGCAGTGCTTCAGCCGCTACCCCGACCACATGAAG
CAGCACGACTTCTTCAAGTCCGCCATGCCCGAAGGCTACGTCCAGGAGCGCACCATCTTCTTCAAGGACG
ACGGCAACTACAAGACCCGCGCCGAGGTGAAGTTCGAGGGCGACACCCTGGTGAACCGCATCGAGCTGAA
GGGCATCGACTTCAAGGAGGACGGCAACATCCTGGGGCACAAGCTGGAGTACAACTACAACAGCCACAAC
GTCTATATCATGGCCGACAAGCAGAAGAACGGCATCAAGGTGAACTTCAAGATCCGCCACAACATCGAGG
ACGGCAGCGTGCAGCTCGCCGACCACTACCAGCAGAACACCCCCATCGGCGACGGCCCCGTGCTGCTGCC
CGACAACCACTACCTGAGCACCCAGTCCGCCCTGAGCAAAGACCCCAACGAGAAGCGCGATCACATGGTC
CTTAAGGAGTTCGTGACCGCCGCCGGGATCACTCTCGGCATGGACGAGCTGTACAAGTCCGGACTCAGAT
CTCGAGTGTCGCATAATGTGGTCATCTCGATCGGGCAGTGCGGCAATCAAATTGGATCAGAGTTTTGGGA
TCGCGTCGTCCATTCACACGCCTTACTGGACACCGATGGGACTTTCACTTCAGCGCTTGCCACTTTTTTC
CGCAACACCGATGGCCGACACGATTCGAGTCTACCTATCGGTAGTCGACTCAAGCATTTGCAGGCCAACG
CCGTGCTTATCGACATGGAAACTCGCGTGGTGGACAGGCTCCTCCGCGGCCCGTTGGGTGATCTGTTTGA
CAAGCGGATGACGTTGACAGACTCCTGTGGAAGCGGGAACAACTGGTCCACTGGACATCTGACCTACGGC
CTGCAACATGAAGACACGATTTCGGAGATGCTCCGGAGAAGTGCAGAGCCGCTTGACCAGCTGCAGTCTT
TTTCAGTCCTTCACTCTATGGGCGGTGGAACTGGCAGTGGCTTGGGTACGGCCGTGGTGAAGATGATGGC
ACGGGATTATGGCAAAACGGCGCGGTTGGTCAGTTGCGTTTTTCCCGGGGATCAGGATGATGTCGTCACG
TCGCCGTACAATTCTGTTCTGGCTCTGAAGGTATTGGCTGAAGACGCTGATAGCGTGATTAGCCTCGACA
ACAACGCCCTCTCCACAGTCTGTTCAAAACACGTTCTCGCCGGCCGGCCACTTCGAAAAAGTCCTCCCGT
TCCGTTCGATCAAATGAACGACTTGGTAGCCCGGATGTTGGCCGACCTGACCAGTTCCATTCGCTTCGGC
GGCGAACTCAGTATTCCGCTGAGCGAGCTCCCCGTCCGGATGAGCCCGTTCCCGCGGATGAAATTCCTCA
TACCCGGATTGAGTCCCGTGACTGGAGCGCTGCCCAATATGGAGTCGAAGAAGATTGACCGGACCTTCTA
CGAAGCGTTCGAGCGACGCAATCAACTGATGGACTGCGACCCGCAGAGGTCCGCGTACCTTGCCTGTCTC
CTACTCGCTCGTGGGAAAGACATCGCGCCGTCGGACGTGCAACGGAACGTCGATAAGATGAAGCGGTACA
TCCACTTCGCGCCGGGCAGTAAGGACGAGTGGGCGGTCTCACTGTGCGGGATTCCCTCGCAGTCGCATCC
ACGGTCCTTCTTGACGCTGGCCAACAACGGCTGCTTCCACAAGCCGATGCAGTGCCTGAAGGAGCGATTT
GTCGCCATGTACCGTGGGCGAGCACACCTCCATCACTACCTGCTGAACGGGATGGAGGCGGCCGATTTCG
AGGCCAGCTTGGAGAGCTTGTCAGCGTTGATCAGCGACTACAGGCAAGTTGATGCTGCCGGCGCTGTCGC
AGCCAATGTGCGGGATCGTGGATACGTCGCCGTCGGCGTGGTGAAGCCCAAGGTGAAGGCGGGCTGATCG
AATTCTGCAGTCGACGGTACCGCGGGCCCGGGATCCACCGGATCTAGATAACTGATCATAATCAGCCATA
CCACATTTGTAGAGGTTTTACTTGCTTTAAAAAACCTCCCACACCTCCCCCTGAACCTGAAACATAAAAT
GAATGCAATTGTTGTTGTTAACTTGTTTATTGCAGCTTATAATGGTTACAAATAAAGCAATAGCATCACA
AATTTCACAAATAAAGCATTTTTTTCACTGCATTCTAGTTGTGGTTTGTCCAAACTCATCAATGTATCTT
AACGCGTAAATTGTAAGCGTTAATATTTTGTTAAAATTCGCGTTAAATTTTTGTTAAATCAGCTCATTTT
TTAACCAATAGGCCGAAATCGGCAAAATCCCTTATAAATCAAAAGAATAGACCGAGATAGGGT
[37 nt withheld, positions 3144-3180]
AAAGAACGTGGACTCCAACGTCAAAGG
[49 nt withheld, positions 3208-3256]
T
[91 nt withheld, positions 3258-3348]
G
[124 nt withheld, positions 3350-3473]
CAGGTGGCACTTTTCGGGGAAATGTGCGCGGAACCCCTATTTGTTTATTTTTCTAAATACATTCAAATAT
GTATCCGCTCATGAGACAATAACCCTGATAAATGCTTCAATAATATTGAAAAAGGAAGAGTCCTGAGGCG
GAAAGAACCAGCTGTGGAATGTGTGTCAGTTAGGGTGTGGAAAGTCCCCAGGCTCCCCAGCAGGCAGAAG
TATGCAAAGCATGCATCTCAATTAGTCAGCAACCAGGTGTGGAAAGTCCCCAGGCTCCCCAGCAGGCAGA
AGTATGCAAAGCATGCATCTCAATTAGTCAGCAACCATAGTCCCGCCCCTAACTCCGCCCATCCCGCCCC
TAACTCCGCCCAGTTCCGCCCATTCTCCGCCCCATGGCTGACTAATTTTTTTTATTTATGCAGAGGCCGA
GGCCGCCTCGGCCTCTGAGCTATTCCAGAAGTAGTGAGGAGGCTTTTTTGGAGGCCTAGGCTTTTGCAAA
GATCGATCAAGAGACAGGATGAGGATCGTTTCGCATGATTGAACAAGATGGATTGCACGCAGGTTCTCCG
GCCGCTTGGGTGGAGAGGCTATTCGGCTATGACTGGGCACAACAGACAATCGGCTGCTCTGATGCCGCCG
TGTTCCGGCTGTCAGCGCAGGGGCGCCCGGTTCTTTTTGTCAAGACCGACCTGTCCGGTGCCCTGAATGA
ACTGCAAGACGAGGCAGCGCGGCTATCGTGGCTGGCCACGACGGGCGTTCCTTGCGCAGCTGTGCTCGAC
GTTGTCACTGAAGCGGGAAGGGACTGGCTGCTATTGGGCGAAGTGCCGGGGCAGGATCTCCTGTCATCTC
ACCTTGCTCCTGCCGAGAAAGTATCCATCATGGCTGATGCAATGCGGCGGCTGCATACGCTTGATCCGGC
TACCTGCCCATTCGACCACCAAGCGAAACATCGCATCGAGCGAGCACGTACTCGGATGGAAGCCGGTCTT
GTCGATCAGGATGATCTGGACGAAGAGCATCAGGGGCTCGCGCCAGCCGAACTGTTCGCCAGGCTCAAGG
CGAGCATGCCCGACGGCGAGGATCTCGTCGTGACCCATGGCGATGCCTGCTTGCCGAATATCATGGTGGA
AAATGGCCGCTTTTCTGGATTCATCGACTGTGGCCGGCTGGGTGTGGCGGACCGCTATCAGGACATAGCG
TTGGCTACCCGTGATATTGCTGAAGAGCTTGGCGGCGAATGGGCTGACCGCTTCCTCGTGCTTTACGGTA
TCGCCGCTCCCGATTCGCAGCGCATCGCCTTCTATCGCCTTCTTGACGAGTTCTTCTGAGCGGGACTCTG
GGGTTCGAAATGACCGACCAAGCGACGCCCAACCTGCCATCACGAGATTTCGATTCCACCGCCGCCTTCT
ATGAAAGGTTGGGCTTCGGAATCGTTTTCCGGGACGCCGGCTGGATGATCCTCCAGCGCGGGGATCTCAT
GCTGGAGTTCTTCGCCCACCCTAGGGGGAGGCTAACTGAAACACGGAAGGAGACAATACCGGAAGGAACC
CGCGCTATGACGGCAATAAAAAGACAGAATAAAACGCACGGTGTTGGGTCGTTTGTTCATAAACGCGGGG
TTCGGTCCCAGGGCTGGCACTCTGTCGATACCCCACCGAGACCCCATTGGGGCCAATACGCCCGCGTTTC
TTCCTTTTCCCCACCCCACCCCCCAAGTTCGGGTGAAGGCCCAGGGCTCGCAGCCAACGTCGGGGCGGCA
GGCCCTGCCATAGCCTCAGGTTACTCATATATACTTTAGATTGATTTAAAACTTCATTTTTAATTTAAAA
GGATCTAGGTGAAGATCCTTTTTGATAATCTCATGACCAAAATCCCTTAACGTGAGTTTTCGTTCCACTG
AGCGTCAGACCCCGTAGAAAAGATCAAAGGATCTTCTTGAGATCCTTTTTTTCTGCGCGTAATCTGCTGC
TTGCAAACAAAAAAACCACCGCTACCAGCGGTGGTTTGTTTGCCGGATCAAGAGCTACCAACTCTTTTTC
CGAAGGTAACTGGCTTCAGCAGAGCGCAGATACCAAATACTGTTCTTCTAGTGTAGCCGTAGTTAGGCCA
CCACTTCAAGAACTCTGTAGCACCGCCTACATACCTCGCTCTGCTAATCCTGTTACCAGTGGCTGCTGCC
AGTGGCGATAAGTCGTGTCTTACCGGGTTGGACTCAAGACGATAGTTACCGGATAAGGCGCAGCGGTCGG
GCTGAACGGGGGGTTCGTGCACACAGCCCAGCTTGGAGCGAACGACCTACACCGAACTGAGATACCTACA
GCGTGAGCTATGAGAAAGCGCCACGCTTCCCGAAGGGAGAAAGGCGGACAGGTATCCGGTAAGCGGCAGG
GTCGGAACAGGAGAGCGCACGAGGGAGCTTCCAGGGGGAAACGCCTGGTATCTTTATAGTCCTGTCGGGT
TTCGCCACCTCTGACTTGAGCGTCGATTTTTGTGATGCTCGTCAGGGGGGCGGAGCCTATGGAAAAACGC
CAGCAACGCGGCCTTTTTACGGTTCCTGGCCTTTTGCTGGCCTTTTGCTCACATGTTCTTTCCTGCGTTA
TCCCCTGATTCTGTGGATAACCGTATTACCGCCATGCAT
